>Addgene plasmid #65228 | shERK1a-mlpx-puro | depositor full sequence | sequence record 121583 | shERK1a-mlpx-puro sequence 6624 bps
TGAAAGACCCCACCTGTAGGTTTGGCAAGCTAGCTTAAGTAACGCCATTTTGCAAGGCATGGAAAATACA
TAACTGAGAATAGAGAAGTTCAGATCAAGGTTAGGAACAGAGAGACAGCAGAATATGGGCCAAACAGGAT
ATCTGTGGTAAGCAGTTCCTGCCCCGGCTCAGGGCCAAGAACAGATGGTCCCCAGATGCGGTCCCGCCCT
CAGCAGTTTCTAGAGAACCATCAGATGTTTCCAGGGTGCCCCAAGGACCTGAAATGACCCTGTGCCTTAT
TTGAACTAACCAATCAGTTCGCTTCTCGCTTCTGTTCGCGCGCTTCTGCTCCCCGAGCTCAATAAAAGAG
CCCACAACCCCTCACTCGGCGCGCCAGTCCTCCGATAGACTGCGTCGCCCGGGTACCCGTATTCCCAATA
AAGCCTCTTGCTGTTTGCATCCGAATCGTGGACTCGCTGATCCTTGGGAGGGTCTCCTCAGATTGATTGA
CTGCCCACCTCGGGGGTCTTTCATTTGGAGGTTCCACCGAGATTTGGAGACCCCTGCCCAGGGACCACCG
ACCCCCCCGCCGGGAGGTAAGCTGGCCAGCGGTCGTTTCGTGTCTGTCTCTGTCTTTGTGCGTGTTTGTG
CCGGCATCTAATGTTTGCGCCTGCGTCTGTACTAGTTAGCTAACTAGCTCTGTATCTGGCGGACCCGTGG
TGGAACTGACGAGTTCTGAACACCCGGCCGCAACCCTGGGAGACGTCCCAGGGACTTTGGGGGCCGTTTT
TGTGGCCCGACCTGAGGAAGGGAGTCGATGTGGAATCCGACCCCGTCAGGATATGTGGTTCTGGTAGGAG
ACGAGAACCTAAAACAGTTCCCGCCTCCGTCTGAATTTTTGCTTTCGGTTTGGAACCGAAGCCGCGCGTC
TTGTCTGCTGCAGCGCTGCAGCATCGTTCTGTGTTGTCTCTGTCTGACTGTGTTTCTGTATTTGTCTGAA
AATTAGGGCCAGACTGTTACCACTCCCTTAAGTTTGACCTTAGGTCACTGGAAAGATGTCGAGCGGATCG
CTCACAACCAGTCGGTAGATGTCAAGAAGAGACGTTGGGTTACCTTCTGCTCTGCAGAATGGCCAACCTT
TAACGTCGGATGGCCGCGAGACGGCACCTTTAACCGAGACCTCATCACCCAGGTTAAGATCAAGGTCTTT
TCACCTGGCCCGCATGGACACCCAGACCAGGTCCCCTACATCGTGACCTGGGAAGCCTTGGCTTTTGACC
CCCCTCCCTGGGTCAAGCCCTTTGTACACCCTAAGCCTCCGCCTCCTCTTCCTCCATCCGCCCCGTCTCT
CCCCCTTGAACCTCCTCGTTCGACCCCGCCTCGATCCTCCCTTTATCCAGCCCTCACTCCTTCTCTAGGC
GCCGGAATTAGATCTCTCGACTAGGGATAACAGGGTAATTGTTTGAATGAGGCTTCAGTACTTTACAGAA
TCGTTGCCTGCACATCTTGGAAACACTTGCTGGGATTACTTCTTCAGGTTAACCCAACAGAAGGCTCGAG
AAGGTATATGCTGTTGACAGTGAGCGCATGAAGGCCCGAAACTACTAGTGAAGCCACAGATGTAGTAGTT
TCGGGCCTTCATGTGCCTACTGCCTCGGAATTCAAGGGGCTACTTTAGGAGCAATTATCTTGTTTACTAA
AACTGAATACCTTGCTATCTCTTTGATACATTTTTACAAAGCTGAATTAAAATGGTATAAATTAAATCAC
TTTTTTCAATTCTACCGGGTAGGGGAGGCGCTTTTCCCAAGGCAGTCTGGAGCATGCGCTTTAGCAGCCC
CGCTGGGCACTTGGCGCTACACAAGTGGCCTCTGGCCTCGCACACATTCCACATCCACCGGTAGGCGCCA
ACCGGCTCCGTTCTTTGGTGGCCCCTTCGCGCCACCTTCTACTCCTCCCCTAGTCAGGAAGTTCCCCCCC
GCCCCGCAGCTCGCGTCGTGCAGGACGTGACAAATGGAAGTAGCACGTCTCACTAGTCTCGTGCAGATGG
ACAGCACCGCTGAGCAATGGAAGCGGGTAGGCCTTTGGGGCAGCGGCCAATAGCAGCTTTGCTCCTTCGC
TTTCTGGGCTCAGAGGCTGGGAAGGGGTGGGTCCGGGGGCGGGCTCAGGGGCGGGCTCAGGGGCGGGGCG
GGCGCCCGAAGGTCCTCCGGAGGCCCGGCATTCTGCACGCTTCAAAAGCGCACGTCTGCCGCGCTGTTCT
CCTCTTCCTCATCTCCGGGCCTTTCGACCTGCAGCCCAAGCTTACCATGACCGAGTACAAGCCCACGGTG
CGCCTCGCCACCCGCGACGACGTCCCCAGGGCCGTACGCACCCTCGCCGCCGCGTTCGCCGACTACCCCG
CCACGCGCCACACCGTCGATCCGGACCGCCACATCGAGCGGGTCACCGAGCTGCAAGAACTCTTCCTCAC
GCGCGTCGGGCTCGACATCGGCAAGGTGTGGGTCGCGGACGACGGCGCCGCGGTGGCGGTCTGGACCACG
CCGGAGAGCGTCGAAGCGGGGGCGGTGTTCGCCGAGATCGGCCCGCGCATGGCCGAGTTGAGCGGTTCCC
GGCTGGCCGCGCAGCAACAGATGGAAGGCCTCCTGGCGCCGCACCGGCCCAAGGAGCCCGCGTGGTTCCT
GGCCACCGTCGGCGTCTCGCCCGACCACCAGGGCAAGGGTCTGGGCAGCGCCGTCGTGCTCCCCGGAGTG
GAGGCGGCCGAGCGCGCCGGGGTGCCCGCCTTCCTGGAGACCTCCGCGCCCCGCAACCTCCCCTTCTACG
AGCGGCTCGGCTTCACCGTCACCGCCGACGTCGAGGTGCCCGAAGGACCGCGCACCTGGTGCATGACCCG
CAAGCCCGGTGCCTGACGCCCGCCCCACGACCCGCAGCGCCCGACCGAAAGGAGCGCACGACCCCATGCA
TCGATAAAATAAAAGATTTTATTTAGTCTCCAGAAAAAGGGGGGAATGAAAGACCCCACCTGTAGGTTTG
GCAAGCTAGCTTAAGTAACGCCATTTTGCAAGGCATGGAAAATACATAACTGAGAATAGAGAAGTTCAGA
TCAAGGTTAGGAACAGAGAGACAGCAGAATATGGGCCAAACAGGATATCTGTGGTAAGCAGTTCCTGCCC
CGGCTCAGGGCCAAGAACAGATGGTCCCCAGATGCGGTCCCGCCCTCAGCAGTTTCTAGAGAACCATCAG
ATGTTTCCAGGGTGCCCCAAGGACCTGAAATGACCCTGTGCCTTATTTGAACTAACCAATCAGTTCGCTT
CTCGCTTCTGTTCGCGCGCTTCTGCTCCCCGAGCTCAATAAAAGAGCCCACAACCCCTCACTCGGCGCGC
CAGTCCTCCGATAGACTGCGTCGCCCGGGTACCCGTGTATCCAATAAACCCTCTTGCAGTTGCATCCGAC
TTGTGGTCTCGCTGTTCCTTGGGAGGGTCTCCTCTGAGTGATTGACTACCCGTCAGCGGGGGTCTTTCAT
GGGTAACAGTTTCTTGAAGTTGGAGAACAACATTCTGAGGGTAGGAGTCGAATATTAAGTAATCCTGACT
CAATTAGCCACTGTTTTGAATCCACATACTCCAATACTCCTGAAATAGTTCATTATGGACAGCGCAGAAG
AGCTGGGGAGAATTAATTCGTAATCATGGTCATAGCTGTTTCCTGTGTGAAATTGTTATCCGCTCACAAT
TCCACACAACATACGAGCCGGAAGCATAAAGTGTAAAGCCTGGGGTGCCTAATGAGTGAGCTAACTCACA
TTAATTGCGTTGCGCTCACTGCCCGCTTTCCAGTCGGGAAACCTGTCGTGCCAGCTGCATTAATGAATCG
GCCAACGCGCGGGGAGAGGCGGTTTGCGTATTGGGCGCTCTTCCGCTTCCTCGCTCACTGACTCGCTGCG
CTCGGTCGTTCGGCTGCGGCGAGCGGTATCAGCTCACTCAAAGGCGGTAATACGGTTATCCACAGAATCA
GGGGATAACGCAGGAAAGAACATGTGAGCAAAAGGCCAGCAAAAGGCCAGGAACCGTAAAAAGGCCGCGT
TGCTGGCGTTTTTCCATAGGCTCCGCCCCCCTGACGAGCATCACAAAAATCGACGCTCAAGTCAGAGGTG
GCGAAACCCGACAGGACTATAAAGATACCAGGCGTTTCCCCCTGGAAGCTCCCTCGTGCGCTCTCCTGTT
CCGACCCTGCCGCTTACCGGATACCTGTCCGCCTTTCTCCCTTCGGGAAGCGTGGCGCTTTCTCATAGCT
CACGCTGTAGGTATCTCAGTTCGGTGTAGGTCGTTCGCTCCAAGCTGGGCTGTGTGCACGAACCCCCCGT
TCAGCCCGACCGCTGCGCCTTATCCGGTAACTATCGTCTTGAGTCCAACCCGGTAAGACACGACTTATCG
CCACTGGCAGCAGCCACTGGTAACAGGATTAGCAGAGCGAGGTATGTAGGCGGTGCTACAGAGTTCTTGA
AGTGGTGGCCTAACTACGGCTACACTAGAAGGACAGTATTTGGTATCTGCGCTCTGCTGAAGCCAGTTAC
CTTCGGAAAAAGAGTTGGTAGCTCTTGATCCGGCAAACAAACCACCGCTGGTAGCGGTGGTTTTTTTGTT
TGCAAGCAGCAGATTACGCGCAGAAAAAAAGGATCTCAAGAAGATCCTTTGATCTTTTCTACGGGGTCTG
ACGCTCAGTGGAACGAAAACTCACGTTAAGGGATTTTGGTCATGAGATTATCAAAAAGGATCTTCACCTA
GATCCTTTTAAATTAAAAATGAAGTTTTAAATCAATCTAAAGTATATATGAGTAAACTTGGTCTGACAGT
TACCAATGCTTAATCAGTGAGGCACCTATCTCAGCGATCTGTCTATTTCGTTCATCCATAGTTGCCTGAC
TCCCCGTCGTGTAGATAACTACGATACGGGAGGGCTTACCATCTGGCCCCAGTGCTGCAATGATACCGCG
AGACCCACGCTCACCGGCTCCAGATTTATCAGCAATAAACCAGCCAGCCGGAAGGGCCGAGCGCAGAAGT
GGTCCTGCAACTTTATCCGCCTCCATCCAGTCTATTAATTGTTGCCGGGAAGCTAGAGTAAGTAGTTCGC
CAGTTAATAGTTTGCGCAACGTTGTTGCCATTGCTACAGGCATCGTGGTGTCACGCTCGTCGTTTGGTAT
GGCTTCATTCAGCTCCGGTTCCCAACGATCAAGGCGAGTTACATGATCCCCCATGTTGTGCAAAAAAGCG
GTTAGCTCCTTCGGTCCTCCGATCGTTGTCAGAAGTAAGTTGGCCGCAGTGTTATCACTCATGGTTATGG
CAGCACTGCATAATTCTCTTACTGTCATGCCATCCGTAAGATGCTTTTCTGTGACTGGTGAGTACTCAAC
CAAGTCATTCTGAGAATAGTGTATGCGGCGACCGAGTTGCTCTTGCCCGGCGTCAATACGGGATAATACC
GCGCCACATAGCAGAACTTTAAAAGTGCTCATCATTGGAAAACGTTCTTCGGGGCGAAAACTCTCAAGGA
TCTTACCGCTGTTGAGATCCAGTTCGATGTAACCCACTCGTGCACCCAACTGATCTTCAGCATCTTTTAC
TTTCACCAGCGTTTCTGGGTGAGCAAAAACAGGAAGGCAAAATGCCGCAAAAAAGGGAATAAGGGCGACA
CGGAAATGTTGAATACTCATACTCTTCCTTTTTCAATATTATTGAAGCATTTATCAGGGTTATTGTCTCA
TGAGCGGATACATATTTGAATGTATTTAGAAAAATAAACAAATAGGGGTTCCGCGCACATTTCCCCGAAA
AGTGCCACCTGACGTCTAAGAAACCATTATTATCATGACATTAACCTATAAAAATAGGCGTATCACGAGG
CCCTTTCGTCTCGCGCGTTTCGGTGATGACGGTGAAAACCTCTGACACATGCAGCTCCCGGAGACGGTCA
CAGCTTGTCTGTAAGCGGATGCCGGGAGCAGACAAGCCCGTCAGGGCGCGTCAGCGGGTGTTGGCGGGTG
TCGGGGCTGGCTTAACTATGCGGCATCAGAGCAGATTGTACTGAGAGTGCACCATATGCGGTGTGAAATA
CCGCACAGATGCGTAAGGAGAAAATACCGCATCAGGCGCCATTCGCCATTCAGGCTGCGCAACTGTTGGG
AAGGGCGATCGGTGCGGGCCTCTTCGCTATTACGCCAGCTGGCGAAAGGGGGATGTGCTGCAAGGCGATT
AAGTTGGGTAACGCCAGGGTTTTCCCAGTCACGACGTTGTAAAACGACGGCGCAAGGAATGGTGCATGCA
AGGAGATGGCGCCCAACAGTCCCCCGGCCACGGGGCCTGCCACCATACCCACGCCGAAACAAGCGCTCAT
GAGCCCGAAGTGGCGAGCCCGATCTTCCCCATCGGTGATGTCGGCGATATAGGCGCCAGCAACCGCACCT
GTGGCGCCGGTGATGCCGGCCACGATGCGTCCGGCGTAGAGGCGATTAGTCCAATTTGTTAAAGACAGGA
TATCAGTGGTCCAGGCTCTAGTTTTGACTCAACAATATCACCAGCTGAAGCCTATAGAGTACGAGCCATA
GATAAAATAAAAGATTTTATTTAGTCTCCAGAAAAAGGGGGGAA
Features (pLannotate 1.2.2; 20 found; start..end, strand, type, name):
    579..920     +  misc_feature   MESV Ψ: packaging signal of murine embryonic stem cell virus
    987..1403    +  CDS            gag (truncated): truncated Moloney murine leukemia virus (MMLV) gag gene lacking the start codon
   1443..1536    +  ncRNA          5' miR-30a: sequence upstream of the 71-nt precursor of the human miR-30a microRNA (Zeng et al., 2002) miRNA
   1641..1753    +  ncRNA          3' miR-30a: sequence downstream of the 71-nt precursor of the human miR-30a microRNA (Zeng et al., 2002) miRNA
   1767..2266    +  promoter       PGK promoter: mouse phosphoglycerate kinase 1 promoter
   2287..2886    +  CDS            PuroR: puromycin N-acetyltransferase; pac from Streptomyces alboniger; confers resistance to puromycin
   2986..3500    +  LTR            3' LTR: 3' long terminal repeat from murine embryonic stem cell virus
   3693..3709    -  protein_bind   lac operator: The lac repressor binds to the lac operator to inhibit transcription in E. coli. This inhibition can be relieved by adding lactose or isopropyl-β-D-thiogalactopyranoside (IPTG). lac repressor encoded by lacI
   3717..3747    -  promoter       lac promoter: promoter for the E. coli lac operon
   3762..3783    -  protein_bind   CAP binding site: CAP binding activates transcription in the presence of cAMP. E. coli catabolite activator protein
   3796..3888    -  CDS            lacI (fragment): lac repressor; lacI; The lac repressor binds to the lac operator to inhibit transcription in E. coli. This inhibition can be relieved by adding lactose or isopropyl-β-D-thiogalactopyranoside (IPTG).
   4071..4659    -  rep_origin     ori: high-copy-number ColE1/pMB1/pBR322/pUC origin of replication
   4830..5690    -  CDS            AmpR: β-lactamase; bla; confers resistance to ampicillin, carbenicillin, and related antibiotics
   5691..5795    -  promoter       AmpR promoter: bla
   5890..5925    +  CDS            rop (fragment): Rop protein, which maintains plasmids at low copy number; rop
   6027..6126    +  misc_feature   bom (fragment): basis of mobility region from pBR322
   6132..6281    -  CDS            lacZα (fragment): LacZα fragment of β-galactosidase; lacZ fragment
   6281..6482    -  CDS            TcR (fragment): tetracycline efflux protein; tet; confers resistance to tetracycline
   6483..6581    +  CDS            env (fragment): murine leukemia virus gPr80 envelope polyprotein precursor; env; proteolytically cleaved into gp70SU and p15TM subunits
   6623..515     +  LTR            5' LTR (across the origin): 5' long terminal repeat from murine embryonic stem cell virus
