[The description below was written by a language model from this plasmid's Addgene catalogue record and pLannotate feature annotations shown in this document.]
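Description:
shERK1a-mlpx-puro is a retroviral shRNA expression plasmid built on the pMLPX backbone, catalogued as a mammalian expression vector. The feature table shows an MSCV-type proviral cassette: 5' and 3' long terminal repeats from murine embryonic stem cell virus flank the MESV Ψ packaging signal and a truncated MMLV gag segment lacking its start codon, elements that allow the transcript between the LTRs to be packaged into retroviral particles when viral proteins are supplied in trans, and then integrated into target cells. In bacteria the plasmid is maintained through a high-copy ColE1/pUC-type origin and selected with ampicillin via β-lactamase. Several short fragments (lacI, lacZα, TcR, rop, bom, env) appear to be non-functional remnants of earlier cloning vectors.

The payload is a short hairpin inserted between XhoI and EcoRI sites, sitting between the 5' and 3' flanking sequences of human miR-30a. This microRNA-embedded design lets the hairpin be transcribed as part of a longer Pol II transcript, most likely driven by the 5' LTR since no separate promoter is annotated upstream, and processed by the endogenous microRNA machinery into a mature silencing RNA. Downstream, a mouse PGK promoter drives puromycin N-acetyltransferase so that transduced or transfected cells can be selected with puromycin.

The record is inconsistent about the target. The plasmid name and stated purpose indicate an shRNA against human ERK1, whereas the insert field and linked gene entry name ERK2 (MAPK1); the fields given do not resolve this, so users should check the hairpin against both transcripts. The sequence record is also slightly longer than the listed total size. The construct is intended for stable knockdown of an ERK kinase in human cells, in the context of studies of ERK/MAPK pathway tumor suppressor activity.
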