Addgene plasmid #65228: shERK1a-mlpx-puro
Purpose: encodes a shRNA against ERK1
Depositing lab: Gerardo Ferbeyre. Depositing organization: University of Montreal. Publication: Tumor suppressor activity of the ERK/MAPK pathway by promoting selective protein degradation. Deschenes-Simard X, Gaumont-Leclerc MF, Bourdeau V, Lessard F, Moiseeva O, Forest V, Igelmann S, Mallette FA, Saba-El-Leil MK, Meloche S, Saad F, Mes-Masson AM, Ferbeyre G. Genes Dev. 2013 Apr 15;27(8):900-15. doi: 10.1101/gad.203984.112. Epub 2013 Apr 18. PubMed 23599344.
Backbone
  Vector backbone: pMLPX
  Backbone size w/o insert (bp): 6533
  Total vector size (bp): 6613
  Vector type: Mammalian Expression
  Selectable markers: Puromycin
Growth in bacteria
  Bacterial resistance: Ampicillin, 100 μg/mL
  Growth temperature: 37°C
  Growth strain: Top10
  Copy number: High Copy
Gene/Insert
  Gene/Insert name: shRNA against ERK2
  gRNA/shRNA sequence: CATGAAGGCCCGAAACTAC
  Species: H. sapiens (human)
  Entrez Gene: MAPK1 (a.k.a. ERK, ERK-2, ERK2, ERT1, MAPK2, NS13, P42MAPK, PRKM1, PRKM2, p38, p40, p41, p41mapk, p42-MAPK)
  Cloning method: Restriction Enzyme; 5′ cloning site XhoI (not destroyed); 3′ cloning site EcoRI (not destroyed)
  Sequencing primers: 5′ cccttgaacctcctcGttcgac; 3′ CTTCGCGCCACCTTCTACTCCT
Terms and licenses: Academic/Nonprofit Terms; Industry Terms: Not Available to Industry
How to cite: shERK1a-mlpx-puro was a gift from Gerardo Ferbeyre (Addgene plasmid # 65228 ; http://n2t.net/addgene:65228 ; RRID:Addgene_65228)
