>Addgene plasmid #65228 | shERK1a-mlpx-puro | addgene partial sequence | sequence record 116635 | pBABE5 5'-CTTTATCCAGCCCTCAC-3'
ACAGGGTAATTGTTTGAATGAGGCTTCAGTACTTTACAGAATCGTTGCCTGCACATCTTGGAAACACTTG
CTGGGATTACTTCTTCAGGTTAACCCAACAGAAGGCTCGAGAAGGTATATGCTGTTGACAGTGAGCGCAT
GAAGGCCCGAAACTACTAGTGAAGCCACAGATGTAGTAGTTTCGGGCCTTCATGTGCCTACTGCCTCGGA
ATTCAAGGGGCTACTTTAGGAGCAATTATCTTGTTTACTAAAACTGAATACCTTGCTATCTCTTTGATAC
ATTTTTACAAAGCTGAATTAAAATGGTATAAATTAAATCACTTTTTTCAATTCTACCGGGTAGGGGAGGC
GCTTTTCCCAAGGCAGTCTGGAGCATGCGCTTTAGCAGCCCCGCTGGGCACTTGGCGCTACACAAGTGGC
CTCTGGCCTCGCACACATTCCACATCCACCGGTAGGCGCCAACCGGCTCCGTTCTTTGGTGGCCCCTTCG
CGCCACCTTCTACTCCTCCCCTAGTCAGGAAGTTCCCCCCCGCCCCGCAGCTCGCGTCGTGCAGGACGTG
ACAAATGGAAGTAGCACGTCTCACTAGTCTCGTGCAGATGGACAGCACCGCTGAGCAATGGAAGCGGGTA
GGCCTTTGGGGCAGCGGCCAATAGCAGCTTTGCTCCTTCGCTTTCTGGGCTCAGAGGCTGGGAAGGGGTG
GGTCCGGGGGCGGGCTCAGGGGCGGGCTCAGGGGCGGGGCGGGCGCCCGAAGGTCCTCCGGAGGCCCGGC
ATTCTGCACGCTTCAAAAGCGCACGTCTGCCGCGCTGTTCTCCTCTTCCTCATCTCC
