>Addgene plasmid #65228 | shERK1a-mlpx-puro | addgene partial sequence | sequence record 116664 | mPGK-F 5'-cattctgcacgcttcaaaag-3'
ATCTCCGGGCCTTTCGACCTGCAGCCCAAGCTTACCATGACCGAGTACAAGCCCACGGTGCGCCTCGCCA
CCCGCGACGACGTCCCCAGGGCCGTACGCACCCTCGCCGCCGCGTTCGCCGACTACCCCGCCACGCGCCA
CACCGTCGATCCGGACCGCCACATCGAGCGGGTCACCGAGCTGCAAGAACTCTTCCTCACGCGCGTCGGG
CTCGACATCGGCAAGGTGTGGGTCGCGGACGACGGCGCCGCGGTGGCGGTCTGGACCACGCCGGAGAGCG
TCGAAGCGGGGGCGGTGTTCGCCGAGATCGGCCCGCGCATGGCCGAGTTGAGCGGTTCCCGGCTGGCCGC
GCAGCAACAGATGGAAGGCCTCCTGGCGCCGCACCGGCCCAAGGAGCCCGCGTGGTTCCTGGCCACCGTC
GGCGTCTCGCCCGACCACCAGGGCAAGGGTCTGGGCAGCGCCGTCGTGCTCCCCGGAGTGGAGGCGGCCG
AGCGCGCCGGGGTGCCCGCCTTCCTGGAGACCTCCGCGCCCCGCAACCTCCCCTTCTACGAGCGGCTCGG
CTTCACCGTCACCGCCGACGTCGAGGTGCCCGAAGGACCGCGCACCTGGTGCATGACCCGCAAGCCCGGT
GCCTGACGCCCGCCCCACGACCCGCAGCGCCCGACCGAAAGGAGCGCACGACCCCATGCATCGATAAAAT
AAAAGATTTTATTTAGTCTCCAGAAAAAGGGGGGAATGAAAGACCCCACCTGTAGGTTTGGCAAGCTAGC
TTAAGTAACGCCATT
